Addgene plasmid #13833: pMXs-EGFP-Rheb-HVR HRas-IP
Depositing lab: Shinya Yamanaka. Depositing organization: Kyoto University, Center for iPS Cell Research and Application. Publication: Differential membrane localization of ERas and Rheb, two Ras-related proteins involved in the phosphatidylinositol 3-kinase/mTOR pathway. Takahashi K, Nakagawa M, Young SG, Yamanaka S. J Biol Chem. 2005 Sep 23. 280(38):32768-74. 10.1074/jbc.M506280200 PubMed 16046393.
Backbone
  Vector backbone: pMX-EGFP-gw-IP
  Backbone size w/o insert (bp): 6900
  Vector type: Mammalian Expression, Retroviral
  Selectable markers: Puromycin
Growth in bacteria
  Bacterial resistance: Ampicillin, 100 μg/mL
  Growth temperature: 37°C
  Growth strain: DH5alpha
  Copy number: High Copy
Gene/Insert
  Gene/Insert name: Rheb-HVR HRas (alt name: Rheb)
  Species: M. musculus (mouse)
  Insert size (bp): 700
  Mutation: N-terminal of Rheb and hyper variable region (HVR) of HRas are fused in frame
  Entrez Gene: Rheb (a.k.a. Rheb1)
  Tag / fusion protein: EGFP (N terminal on backbone)
  Cloning method: Restriction Enzyme
  Sequencing primers: 5′ EGFP-C
Resource information
  A portion of this plasmid was derived from a plasmid made by: pMXs is from Dr. Toshio Kitamura of the University of Tokyo, the Institute of Medical Science. If you use this plasmid in a paper, please cite: Retrovirus-mediated gene transfer and expression cloning: powerful tools in functional genomics. Exp Hematol. 2003 Nov;31(11):1007-14. Kitamura T, Koshino Y, Shibata F, Oki T, Nakajima H, Nosaka T, Kumagai H.
Terms and licenses: Academic/Nonprofit Terms; Industry Terms: Not Available to Industry
How to cite: pMXs-EGFP-Rheb-HVR HRas-IP was a gift from Shinya Yamanaka (Addgene plasmid # 13833 ; http://n2t.net/addgene:13833 ; RRID:Addgene_13833)
