[The description below was written by a language model from this plasmid's Addgene catalogue record.]
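Description:
pMXs-EGFP-Rheb-HVR HRas-IP is a retroviral mammalian expression plasmid built on the pMX-EGFP-gw-IP backbone (about 6.9 kb without insert), a derivative of the pMXs family of retroviral vectors. It is propagated in E. coli as a high-copy plasmid under ampicillin selection, and transduced or transfected mammalian cells can be selected with puromycin. The "IP" suffix in the name conventionally denotes an IRES-puromycin cassette that links marker expression to the transgene, and in pMXs vectors expression is normally driven from the viral long terminal repeat. However, no feature table accompanies the record, so the promoter, packaging signal and other regulatory elements are not explicitly stated.

The payload is a roughly 700 bp mouse insert encoding a chimeric small GTPase, in which the N-terminal portion of Rheb is fused in frame to the hypervariable region (HVR) of HRas. The backbone supplies EGFP as an N-terminal tag, so the product is an EGFP-Rheb/HRas-HVR fusion whose location in living or fixed cells can be followed by fluorescence. The C-terminal hypervariable region of Ras-family proteins carries the lipid-modification and targeting signals that determine which membrane compartment the protein occupies, so swapping in the HRas HVR is expected to redirect the Rheb core according to HRas targeting information.

This design fits the associated study, which compared the membrane localization of ERas and Rheb, two Ras-related proteins acting in the phosphatidylinositol 3-kinase/mTOR pathway. The construct is suited to producing retrovirus for stable expression of the tagged chimera, to test how C-terminal targeting sequences influence Rheb localization and signalling.
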