>Addgene plasmid #13833 | pMXs-EGFP-Rheb-HVR HRas-IP | addgene partial sequence | sequence record 20065 | EGFP-C 5'-CATGGTCCTGCTGGAGTTCGTG-3'
GCCGGACTCAGATCTCGAATCAAACAAGTTTGTACAAAAAAGCAGGCTCCGCGGCCGCCCCCTTCACCAT
GCCTCAGTCCAAGTCCCGGAAGATCGCCATCCTGGGCTACCGGTCTGTGGGAAAGTCCTCATTGACAATT
CAGTTTGTTGAAGGCCAATTTGTTGATTCCTACGATCCAACCATAGAGAACACGTTCACCAAGTTGATCA
CGGTAAATGGTCAAGAGTATCATCTTCAGCTTGTAGACACAGCGGGGCAGGATGAATATTCCATTTTTCC
TCAGACATACTCCATAGATATTAATGGTTATATTCTTGTGTATTCTGTTACATCAATCAAAAGTTTTGAA
GTAATTAAAGTTATCCATGGCAAGTTGTTGGATATGGTGGGGAAAGTGCAGATACCTATTATGTTGGTTG
GAAATAAGAAGGACCTGCATATGGAAAGGGTGATCAGCTATGAAGAAGGAAAGGCTTTGGCAGAATCTTG
GAATGCAGCTTTTTTGGAATCTTCTGCTAAAGAAAATCAAACTGCTGTTGATGTTTTTAAAAGGATAATT
TTGGAAGCAGAAAAGGATGAGAGTGGCCCCGGCTGCATGAGCTGTAAGTGTGTTCTATCCTGAAAGGGTG
GGCGCGCCGACCCAGCTTTCTTGTACAAAGTGGTTCGATTCGAGCTCAAGCTAATTAATTCGCTGTCTGC
